Addgene plasmid #170780: pE5773
Purpose: production of tagged outer membrane protein
Depositing lab: Anthony Schryvers. Depositing organization: University of Calgary. Publication: Design and Production of Hybrid Antigens for Targeting Integral Outer Membrane Proteins in Gram-Negative Bacteria. Chaudhuri S, Ewasechko NF, Samaniego-Barron L, Fegan JE, Schryvers AB. Methods Mol Biol. 2022;2414:115-140. doi: 10.1007/978-1-0716-1900-1_8. PubMed 34784035.
Backbone
  Vector backbone: pET plus custom insert
  Vector type: Bacterial Expression
Growth in bacteria
  Bacterial resistance: Ampicillin, 100 μg/mL
  Growth temperature: 37°C
  Growth strain: DH5alpha
  Copy number: Low Copy
Gene/Insert
  Gene/Insert name: GentR (alt name: gentamicin resistance)
  Insert size (bp): 860
  Promoter: T7
  Tag / fusion protein: polyhisTEVSBPTEV (N terminal on backbone)
  Cloning method: Restriction Enzyme; 5′ cloning site BamH1 (not destroyed); 3′ cloning site Xba1/HindIII (not destroyed)
  Sequencing primers: 5′ CGTGCTCGTCTGGAACACCACCCGCAGG
Terms and licenses: Academic/Nonprofit Terms; Industry Terms: Not Available to Industry
How to cite: pE5773 was a gift from Anthony Schryvers (Addgene plasmid # 170780 ; http://n2t.net/addgene:170780 ; RRID:Addgene_170780)
