[The description below was written by a language model from this plasmid's Addgene catalogue record and pLannotate feature annotations shown in this document.]
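Description:
pE5773 is a 4,885 nt pET-derived bacterial expression plasmid built as a cloning and expression vector for producing tagged outer membrane proteins in Gram-negative bacteria. It is propagated in E. coli under ampicillin selection (AmpR/β-lactamase with its own promoter). Replication relies on a ColE1/pBR322-type origin accompanied by the bom region and the rop gene, which is consistent with the low copy number recorded. An f1 origin is also present. No lacI gene or lac operator is annotated, so the feature table shows no plasmid-borne repression of the T7 promoter.

The expression cassette starts with a T7 promoter and the phage T7 gene 10 ribosome binding site. These are followed by a pelB signal sequence, which directs the translated product across the inner membrane into the periplasm, the route an outer membrane protein needs in order to be inserted. Downstream lies the backbone-encoded N-terminal tag, described as polyHis–TEV–SBP–TEV. The table annotates the His tag and two partial TEV protease sites; the streptavidin-binding peptide presumably occupies the unannotated gap between them. This layout allows affinity purification by either handle and later removal of the tags with TEV protease.

The listed insert, between BamHI and XbaI/HindIII sites that are all retained, is an approximately 860 bp gentamicin resistance cassette (aacC1 acetyltransferase) with a fragment of integron integrase sequence upstream. The record does not explain its role, but its position suggests a selectable stuffer to be replaced by a gene of interest. Remnants of a pET C-terminal His tag and the T7 terminator follow the cloning region.
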