Features (pLannotate 1.2.2; 18 found; start..end, strand, type, name):
      1..19      +  promoter       T7 promoter: promoter for bacteriophage T7 RNA polymerase
     51..73      +  RBS            RBS: efficient ribosome binding site from bacteriophage T7 gene 10 (Olins and Rangwala, 1989)
     81..146     +  sig_peptide    pelB signal sequence: leader peptide for secretion; pelB (fragment)
    156..176     +  CDS            7xHis: 6xHis affinity tag
    177..195     +  CDS            TEV site (fragment): tobacco etch virus (TEV) protease recognition and cleavage site
    327..346     +  CDS            TEV site (fragment): tobacco etch virus (TEV) protease recognition and cleavage site
    356..433     -  CDS            int (fragment): INT2_ECOLX - Protein inferred from homology: Swiss-Prot protein existence level 3. Putative integrase believed to be involved in the insertion of antibiotic resistance genes into plasmids and transposons. From Escherichia coli.
    535..1068    +  CDS            GmR: gentamycin acetyltransferase; aacC1; confers resistance to gentamycin
   1386..1403    +  CDS            9xHis (fragment): 9xHis affinity tag
   1413..1462    +  CDS            SET1 (fragment): solubility-enhancement tag derived from T7 phage gene 10B
   1470..1517    +  terminator     T7 terminator: transcription terminator for bacteriophage T7 RNA polymerase
   1554..1982    +  rep_origin     f1 ori (sequence partly withheld): f1 bacteriophage origin of replication; arrow indicates direction of (+) strand synthesis
   2035..2139    +  promoter       AmpR promoter: bla
   2140..3000    +  CDS            AmpR: β-lactamase; bla; confers resistance to ampicillin, carbenicillin, and related antibiotics
   3171..3759    +  rep_origin     ori: high-copy-number ColE1/pMB1/pBR322/pUC origin of replication
   3945..4084    -  misc_feature   bom: basis of mobility region from pBR322
   4186..4377    -  CDS            rop: Rop protein, which maintains plasmids at low copy number; rop
   4394..4774    +  CDS            YPB1_ECOLX: Protein predicted: Swiss-Prot protein existence level 4. From Escherichia coli.
>Addgene plasmid #170780 | pE5773 | addgene full sequence | sequence record 336798 | Addgene NGS Result
TAATACGACTCACTATAGGGAGACCACAACGGTTTCCCTCTAGTAATAATTTTGTTTAACTTTAAGAAGG
AGATATACATATGAAATACCTGCTGCCGACCGCTGCTGCTGGTCTGCTGCTCCTCGCTGCCCAGCCGGCG
ATGGCCATGGCCCATCATCATCATCACCATCACCATGAAAACCTGTATTTTCAGGAATTCATGGACGAAA
AAACCACCGGTTGGCGTGGTGGTCACGTTGTTGAAGGTCTGGCTGGTGAACTGGAACAGCTGCGTGCTCG
TCTGGAACACCACCCGCAGGGTCAGCGTGAACCGAGCAGCGGCAGAGAAAACCTGTATTTTCAGGGATCC
TAAAAGTAGCGTATGCGCTCACGCAACTGGTCCAGAACCTTGACCGAACGCAGCGGTGGTAACGGCGCAG
TGGCGGTTTTCATGGCTTGTTATGACTGTTTTTTTGTACAGTCTATGCCTCGGGCATCCAAGCAGCAAGC
GCGTTACGCCGTGGGTCGATGTTTGATGTTATGGAGCAGCAACGATGTTACGCAGCAGCAACGATGTTAC
GCAGCAGGGCAGTCGCCCTAAAACAAAGTTAGGTGGCTCAAGTATGGGCATCATTCGCACATGTAGGCTC
GGCCCTGACCAAGTCAAATCCATGCGGGCTGCTCTTGATCTTTTCGGTCGTGAGTTCGGAGACGTAGCCA
CCTACTCCCAACATCAGCCGGACTCCGATTACCTCGGGAACTTGCTCCGTAGTAAGACATTCATCGCGCT
TGCTGCCTTCGACCAAGAAGCGGTTGTTGGCGCTCTCGCGGCTTACGTTCTGCCCAAGTTTGAGCAGCCG
CGTAGTGAGATCTATATCTATGATCTCGCAGTCTCCGGCGAGCACCGGAGGCAGGGCATTGCCACCGCGC
TCATCAATCTCCTCAAGCATGAGGCCAACGCGCTTGGTGCTTATGTGATCTACGTGCAAGCAGATTACGG
TGACGATCCCGCAGTGGCTCTCTATACAAAGTTGGGCATACGGGAAGAAGTGATGCACTTTGATATCGAC
CCAAGTACCGCCACCTAAATGCATCAGAGATTTTGAGACACAACGTGGCTTTGTTGAATAAATCGAACTT
TTGCTGAGTTGAAGGATCAGATCACGCATCTTCCCGACAACGCAGACCGTTCCGTGGCAAAGCAAAAGTT
CAAAATCACCAACTTCTAGATTCAGGTAGTTCACGTTATGAGAATGTGAAATTTAACGATGTAGCAGTTA
GTGGTGGCTTCTATGGTCCAACGGCAGCAGAGCTTGGCGGACAATTCCACCATAAATCAGAAAATGGCAG
TGTAGGTGCTGTCTTTGGTGCAAAACAACAAGTAAAAAAATAAAAGCTTCTCGAGCACCACCACCACCAC
CACTGAGATCCGGCTGCTAACAAAGCCCGAAAGGAAGCTGAGTTGGCTGCTGCCACCGCTGAGCAATAAC
TAGCATAACCCCTTGGGGCCTCTAAACGGGTCTTGAGGGGTTTTTTGCTGAAAGGAGGAACTATATCCGG
ATTGGCGAATGGG
[124 nt withheld, positions 1554-1677]
C
[91 nt withheld, positions 1679-1769]
A
[49 nt withheld, positions 1771-1819]
CCTTTGACGTTGGAGTCCACGTTCTTT
[37 nt withheld, positions 1847-1883]
ACCCTATCTCGGTCTATTCTTTTGATTTATAAGGGATTTTGCCGATTTCGGCCTATTGGTTAAAAAATGA
GCTGATTTAACAAAAATTTAACGCGAATTTTAACAAAATATTAACGCTTACAATTTAGGTGGCACTTTTC
GGGGAAATGTGCGCGGAACCCCTATTTGTTTATTTTTCTAAATACATTCAAATATGTATCCGCTCATGAG
ACAATAACCCTGATAAATGCTTCAATAATATTGAAAAAGGAAGAGTATGAGTATTCAACATTTCCGTGTC
GCCCTTATTCCCTTTTTTGCGGCATTTTGCCTTCCTGTTTTTGCTCACCCAGAAACGCTGGTGAAAGTAA
AAGATGCTGAAGATCAGTTGGGTGCACGAGTGGGTTACATCGAACTGGATCTCAACAGCGGTAAGATCCT
TGAGAGTTTTCGCCCCGAAGAACGTTTTCCAATGATGAGCACTTTTAAAGTTCTGCTATGTGGCGCGGTA
TTATCCCGTATTGACGCCGGGCAAGAGCAACTCGGTCGCCGCATACACTATTCTCAGAATGACTTGGTTG
AGTACTCACCAGTCACAGAAAAGCATCTTACGGATGGCATGACAGTAAGAGAATTATGCAGTGCTGCCAT
AACCATGAGTGATAACACTGCGGCCAACTTACTTCTGACAACGATCGGAGGACCGAAGGAGCTAACCGCT
TTTTTGCACAACATGGGGGATCATGTAACTCGCCTTGATCGTTGGGAACCGGAGCTGAATGAAGCCATAC
CAAACGACGAGCGTGACACCACGATGCCTGCAGCAATGGCAACAACGTTGCGCAAACTATTAACTGGCGA
ACTACTTACTCTAGCTTCCCGGCAACAATTAATAGACTGGATGGAGGCGGATAAAGTTGCAGGACCACTT
CTGCGCTCGGCCCTTCCGGCTGGCTGGTTTATTGCTGATAAATCTGGAGCCGGTGAGCGTGGGTCTCGCG
GTATCATTGCAGCACTGGGGCCAGATGGTAAGCCCTCCCGTATCGTAGTTATCTACACGACGGGGAGTCA
GGCAACTATGGATGAACGAAATAGACAGATCGCTGAGATAGGTGCCTCACTGATTAAGCATTGGTAACTG
TCAGACCAAGTTTACTCATATATACTTTAGATTGATTTAAAACTTCATTTTTAATTTAAAAGGATCTAGG
TGAAGATCCTTTTTGATAATCTCATGACCAAAATCCCTTAACGTGAGTTTTCGTTCCACTGAGCGTCAGA
CCCCGTAGAAAAGATCAAAGGATCTTCTTGAGATCCTTTTTTTCTGCGCGTAATCTGCTGCTTGCAAACA
AAAAAACCACCGCTACCAGCGGTGGTTTGTTTGCCGGATCAAGAGCTACCAACTCTTTTTCCGAAGGTAA
CTGGCTTCAGCAGAGCGCAGATACCAAATACTGTCCTTCTAGTGTAGCCGTAGTTAGGCCACCACTTCAA
GAACTCTGTAGCACCGCCTACATACCTCGCTCTGCTAATCCTGTTACCAGTGGCTGCTGCCAGTGGCGAT
AAGTCGTGTCTTACCGGGTTGGACTCAAGACGATAGTTACCGGATAAGGCGCAGCGGTCGGGCTGAACGG
GGGGTTCGTGCACACAGCCCAGCTTGGAGCGAACGACCTACACCGAACTGAGATACCTACAGCGTGAGCT
ATGAGAAAGCGCCACGCTTCCCGAAGGGAGAAAGGCGGACAGGTATCCGGTAAGCGGCAGGGTCGGAACA
GGAGAGCGCACGAGGGAGCTTCCAGGGGGAAACGCCTGGTATCTTTATAGTCCTGTCGGGTTTCGCCACC
TCTGACTTGAGCGTCGATTTTTGTGATGCTCGTCAGGGGGGCGGAGCCTATGGAAAAACGCCAGCAACGC
GGCCTTTTTACGGTTCCTGGCCTTTTGCTGGCCTTTTGCTCACATGTTCTTTCCTGCGTTATCCCCTGAT
TCTGTGGATAACCGTATTACCGCCTTTGAGTGAGCTGATACCGCTCGCCGCAGCCGAACGACCGAGCGCA
GCGAGTCAGTGAGCGAGGAAGCGGAAGAGCGCCTGATGCGGTATTTTCTCCTTACGCATCTGTGCGGTAT
TTCACACCGCAATGGTGCACTCTCAGTACAATCTGCTCTGATGCCGCATAGTTAAGCCAGTATACACTCC
GCTATCGCTACGTGACTGGGTCATGGCTGCGCCCCGACACCCGCCAACACCCGCTGACGCGCCCTGACGG
GCTTGTCTGCTCCCGGCATCCGCTTACAGACAAGCTGTGACCGTCTCCGGGAGCTGCATGTGTCAGAGGT
TTTCACCGTCATCACCGAAACGCGCGAGGCAGCTGCGGTAAAGCTCATCAGCGTGGTCGTGAAGCGATTC
ACAGATGTCTGCCTGTTCATCCGCGTCCAGCTCGTTGAGTTTCTCCAGAAGCGTTAATGTCTGGCTTCTG
ATAAAGCGGGCCATGTTAAGGGCGGTTTTTTCCTGTTTGGTCACTGATGCCTCCGTGTAAGGGGGATTTC
TGTTCATGGGGGTAATGATACCGATGAAACGAGAGAGGATGCTCACGATACGGGTTACTGATGATGAACA
TGCCCGGTTACTGGAACGTTGTGAGGGTAAACAACTGGCGGTATGGATGCGGCGGGACCAGAGAAAAATC
ACTCAGGGTCAATGCCAGCGCTTCGTTAATACAGATGTAGGTGTTCCACAGGGTAGCCAGCAGCATCCTG
CGATGCAGATCCGGAACATAATGGTGCAGGGCGCTGACTTCCGCGTTTCCAGACTTTACGAAACACGGAA
ACCGAAGACCATTCATGTTGTTGCTCAGGTCGCAGACGTTTTGCAGCAGCAGTCGCTTCACGTTCGCTCG
CGTATCGGTGATTCATTCTGCTAACCAGTAAGGCAACCCCGCCAGCCTAGCCGGGTCCTCAACGACAGGA
GCACGATCATGCGCACCCGTGGCCAGGACCCAACGCTGCCCGAGATCTCGATCCCGCGAAAT
